Addgene plasmid #118061: pbGH
Purpose: GBPart - Bovine growth hormone terminator
Depositing lab: Koen Venken. Depositing organization: Baylor College of Medicine. Publication: Examining multiple cellular pathways at once using multiplex hextuple luciferase assaying. Sarrion-Perdigones A, Chang L, Gonzalez Y, Gallego-Flores T, Young DW, Venken KJT. Nat Commun. 2019 Dec 13;10(1):5710. doi: 10.1038/s41467-019-13651-y. PubMed 31836712.
Backbone
  Vector backbone: pUPD3
  Backbone manufacturer: Self made; Derived from pBluescriptSK
  Backbone size w/o insert (bp): 2343
  Total vector size (bp): 2572
  Modifications to backbone: Chloramphenicol Resistance
  Vector type: Synthetic Biology ; gbPart
Growth in bacteria
  Bacterial resistance: Chloramphenicol, 25 μg/mL
  Growth temperature: 37°C
  Growth strain: DH5alpha
  Copy number: High Copy
Gene/Insert
  Gene/Insert name: bgH_poly(A) (alt names: Bovine growth hormone terminator; Bovine growth hormone 3’ UTR and poly(A) signal)
  Species: B. taurus (bovine), Synthetic
  Insert size (bp): 229
  Cloning method: Restriction Enzyme; 5′ cloning site BsmBI (destroyed during cloning); 3′ cloning site BsmBI (destroyed during cloning)
  Sequencing primers: 5′ gtaaaacgacggccagt; 3′ gtcatagctgtttcctg
Terms and licenses: Academic/Nonprofit Terms; Industry Terms: Not Available to Industry
Depositor comments: Insert can be released with BsaI
How to cite: pbGH was a gift from Koen Venken (Addgene plasmid # 118061 ; http://n2t.net/addgene:118061 ; RRID:Addgene_118061)
