[The description below was written by a language model from this plasmid's Addgene catalogue record and pLannotate feature annotations shown in this document.]
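Description:
pbGH is a small (about 2.6 kb) GoldenBraid-style part plasmid ("GBPart") that stores a single standardized DNA element, the bovine growth hormone terminator, for modular assembly of mammalian transcription units. It is built on pUPD3, a depositor-made domestication vector derived from pBluescriptSK in which the selectable marker was changed to chloramphenicol resistance. The feature table is consistent with this. It shows a cat coding sequence driven by its native cat promoter, a high-copy ColE1/pUC-type origin for propagation in E. coli, and an f1 phage origin inherited from the pBluescript lineage. SP6 and T7 phage promoters and a short remnant of lacZα flank the cloning region. These are backbone leftovers rather than functional parts of the payload.

The insert is a 229 bp fragment comprising the bovine growth hormone 3′ UTR and poly(A) signal, annotated on the minus strand of the sequenced record. Placed downstream of a coding sequence, this element directs cleavage and polyadenylation of RNA polymerase II transcripts and so gives efficient transcript termination and mRNA stabilization in mammalian cells. The part was cloned into pUPD3 through BsmBI sites that were destroyed in the process. According to the depositor it can be released with BsaI, the type IIS strategy that lets parts with defined overhangs be joined in order with promoters and coding sequences in one-pot reactions. The plasmid carries no promoter or gene for expression of its own. It serves purely as a terminator building block, deposited with work on multiplexed luciferase reporter assays, where such parts would be combined into reporter transcription units.
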