Features (pLannotate 1.2.2; 9 found; start..end, strand, type, name):
     60..78      +  promoter       SP6 promoter: promoter for bacteriophage SP6 RNA polymerase
    119..343     -  polyA_signal   bGH poly(A) signal: bovine growth hormone polyadenylation signal
    391..409     -  promoter       T7 promoter: promoter for bacteriophage T7 RNA polymerase
    412..433     +  CDS            lacZα (fragment): LacZα fragment of β-galactosidase; lacZ fragment
    452..907     -  rep_origin     f1 ori (sequence partly withheld): f1 bacteriophage origin of replication; arrow indicates direction of (+) strand synthesis
    918..935     +  promoter       tet promoter (fragment): E. coli promoter for tetracycline efflux protein gene
   1023..1679    -  CDS            cat: CAT_ECOLX - Experimental evidence at protein level: Swiss-Prot protein existence level 1. This enzyme is an effector of chloramphenicol resistance in bacteria. From Escherichia coli. This protein is used as a marker in many commonly used cloning vectors, such as pACYC184.
   1680..1782    -  promoter       cat promoter: promoter of the E. coli cat gene encoding chloramphenicol acetyltransferase
   1897..2485    +  rep_origin     ori: high-copy-number ColE1/pMB1/pBR322/pUC origin of replication
>Addgene plasmid #118061 | pbGH | addgene full sequence | sequence record 240489 | Addgene NGS Result
GTGGATAACCGTGTCATGATGCCTGGACAGGAAACAGCTATGACCAACGGCTCTATGGTATTTAGGTGAC
ACTATAGAACGAATTCACTAGTGATTGGGCGATGAGTGGTCTCGAGCGCCATAGAGCCCACCGCATCCCC
AGCATGCCTGCTATTGTCTTCCCAATCCTCCCCCTTGCTGTCCTGCCCCACCCCACCCCCCAGAATAGAA
TGACACCTACTCAGACAATGCGATGCAATTTCCTCATTTTATTAGGAAAGGACAGTGGGAGTGGCACCTT
CCAGGGTCAAGGAAGGCACGGGGGAGGGGCAAACAACAGATGGCTGGCAACTAGAAGGCACAGAAGCCGA
GACCTTGAGATCAATATCTAAGGTCCTAAGCGGAATTCACCCTATAGTGAGTCGTATTACAATTCACTGG
CCGTCGTTTTACATGCGTTTCTACAATGTTAAAATTGTAAGCGTTAATATTTTGTTAAAATTCGCGTTAA
ATTTTTGTTAAATCAGCTCATTTTTTAACCAATAGGCCGAAATCGGCAAAATCCCTTATAAATCAAAAGA
ATAGACCGAGATAGGGT
[37 nt withheld, positions 578-614]
AAAGAACGTGGACTCCAACGTCAAAGGGCGAAAAACCGTCTATCAGGGCGCTGGCCCACTACGTGAACCA
TCACCCT
[91 nt withheld, positions 692-782]
G
[125 nt withheld, positions 784-908]
ACATCATGTTTGACAGCTTATCATCGAATTTCTGCCATTCATCCGCTTATTATCACTTATTCAGGCGTAG
CAACCAGGCGTTTAAGGGCACCAATAACTGCCTTAAAAAAATTACGCCCCGCCCTGCCACTCATCGCAGT
ACTGTTGTAATTCATTAAGCATTCTGCCGACATGGAAGCCATCACAAACGGCATGATGAACCTGAATCGC
CAGCGGCATCAGCACCTTGTCGCCTTGCGTATAATATTTGCCCATGGTGAAAACGGGGGCGAAGAAGTTG
TCCATATTGGCCACGTTTAAATCAAAACTGGTGAAACTCACCCAGGGATTGGCTGACACGAAAAACATAT
TCTCAATAAACCCTTTAGGGAAATAGGCCAGGTTTTCACCGTAACACGCCACATCTTGCGAATATATGTG
TAGAAACTGCCGGAAATCGTCGTGGTATTCACTCCAGAGCGATGAAAACGTTTCAGTTTGCTCATGGAAA
ACGGTGTAACAAGGGTGAACACTATCCCATATCACCAGCTCACCGTCTTTCATTGCCATACGGAATTCCG
GATGAGCATTCATCAGGCGGGCAAGAATGTGAATAAAGGCCGGATAAAACTTGTGCTTATTTTTCTTTAC
GGTCTTTAAAAAGGCCGTAATATCCAGCTGAACGGTCTGGTTATAGGTACATTGAGCAACTGACTGAAAT
GCCTCAAAATGTTCTTTACGATGCCATTGGGATATATCAACGGTGGTATATCCAGTGATTTTTTTCTCCA
TTTTAGCTTCCTTAGCTCCTGAAAATCTCGATAACTCAAAAAATACGCCCGGTAGTGATCTTATTTCATT
ATGGTGAAAGTTGGAACCTCTTACGTGCCGATCATCACAAAAGGATCTAGGTGAAGATCCTTTTTGATAA
TCTCATGACCAAAATCCCTTAACGTGAGTTTTCGTTCCACTGAGCGTCAGACCCCGTAGAAAAGATCAAA
GGATCTTCTTGAGATCCTTTTTTTCTGCGCGTAATCTGCTGCTTGCAAACAAAAAAACCACCGCTACCAG
CGGTGGTTTGTTTGCCGGATCAAGAGCTACCAACTCTTTTTCCGAAGGTAACTGGCTTCAGCAGAGCGCA
GATACCAAATACTGTTCTTCTAGTGTAGCCGTAGTTAGGCCACCACTTCAAGAACTCTGTAGCACCGCCT
ACATACCTCGCTCTGCTAATCCTGTTACCAGTGGCTGCTGCCAGTGGCGATAAGTCGTGTCTTACCGGGT
TGGACTCAAGACGATAGTTACCGGATAAGGCGCAGCGGTCGGGCTGAACGGGGGGTTCGTGCACACAGCC
CAGCTTGGAGCGAACGACCTACACCGAACTGAGATACCTACAGCGTGAGCTATGAGAAAGCGCCACGCTT
CCCGAAGGGAGAAAGGCGGACAGGTATCCGGTAAGCGGCAGGGTCGGAACAGGAGAGCGCACGAGGGAGC
TTCCAGGGGGAAACGCCTGGTATCTTTATAGTCCTGTCGGGTTTCGCCACCTCTGACTTGAGCGTCGATT
TTTGTGATGCTCGTCAGGGGGGCGGAGCCTATGGAAAAACGCCAGCAACGCGGCCTTTTTACGGTTCCTG
GCCTTTTGCTGGCCTTTTGCTCACATGTTCTTTCCTGCGTTATCCCCTGATTCT
